>Addgene plasmid #158432 | pMH-02 | addgene full sequence | sequence record 313762 | Addgene NGS Result
ATTCAGAGAAGAAACCAATTGTCCATATTGCATCAGACATTGCCGTCACTGCGTCTTTTACTGGCTCTTC
TCGCTAACCAAACCGGTAACCCCGCTTATTAAAAGCATTCTGTAACAAAGCGGGACCAAAGCCATGACAA
AAACGCGTAACAAAAGTGTCTATAATCACGGCAGAAAAGTCCACATTGATTATTTGCACGGCGTCACACT
TTGCTATGCCATAGCATTTTTATCCATAAGATTAGCGGATCCTACCTGACGCTTTTTATCGCAACTCTCT
ACTGTTTCTCCATACCCGTTTTTTTGGGCTAGCGAATTCGAGCTCGGTACCCGAAGGATGATGTCGTGCT
TATCTTATTAGGTTACCTGGTTGTTCTCGGTACAGTTTTCGGCGGTTATTTGATGACCGGTGGAAGCCTT
GGAGCACTCTATCAACCCGCTGAACTGGTGATTATTGCCGGTGCAGGGATTGGGTCGTTTATCGTCGGCA
ATAATGGCAAAGCGATTAAAGGCACGCTGAAGGCGCTGCCGTTGCTGTTTCGTCGCTCCAAATACACCAA
AGCAATGTATATGGATCTGCTGGCTCTGCTTTATCGGTTGATGGCGAAATCGCGGCAGATGGGGATGTTT
TCGCTGGAACGTGATATTGAAAATCCCCGTGAGAGCGAGATCTTCGCCAGCTACCCACGCATCCTCGCGG
ATAGCGTCATGCTTGATTTTATCGTCGATTATCTGCGCCTGATTATCAGCGGTCACATGAACACCTTCGA
AATCGAAGCTCTGATGGATGAAGAGATTGAGACGCACGAAAGCGAGGCAGAAGTCCCGGCGAACAGTCTG
GCGCTGGTCGGGGACTCACTTCCGGCGTTTGGTATTGTTGCGGCTGTAATGGGGGTCGTTCACGCGTTAG
GTTCAGCCGATCGTCCTGCCGCCGAGCTGGGTGCGCTTATCGCACATGCGATGGTGGGGACTTTCCTCGG
CATTTTATTGGCTTACGGATTTATTTCCCCATTAGCGACTGTTTTACGTCAGAAAAGCGCCGAAACCAGC
AAAATGATGCAGTGCGTCAAAGTCACTCTGCTTTCTAATCTGAACGGTTACGCACCGCCTATCGCCGTTG
AGTTTGGTCGCAAAACGCTCTATTCCAGCGAACGTCCGTCGTTTATTGAACTGGAAGAGCATGTGCGTGC
GGTGAAAAATCCGCAACAACAGACGACAACCGAGGAAGCATGAATGGTGAGCAAGGGCGAGGAGCTGTTC
ACCGGGGTGGTGCCCATCCTGGTCGAGCTGGACGGCGACGTAAACGGCCACAAGTTCAGCGTGTCCGGCG
AGGGCGAGGGCGATGCCACCTACGGCAAGCTGACCCTGAAGTTCATCTGCACCACCGGCAAGCTGCCCGT
GCCCTGGCCCACCCTCGTGACCACCCTGACCTACGGCGTGCAGTGCTTCAGCCGCTACCCCGACCACATG
AAGCAGCACGACTTCTTCAAGTCCGCCATGCCCGAAGGCTACGTCCAGGAGCGCACCATCTTCTTCAAGG
ACGACGGCAACTACAAGACCCGCGCCGAGGTGAAGTTCGAGGGCGACACCCTGGTGAACCGCATCGAGCT
GAAGGGCATCGACTTCAAGGAGGACGGCAACATCCTGGGGCACAAGCTGGAGTACAACTACAACAGCCAC
AACGTCTATATCATGGCCGACAAGCAGAAGAACGGCATCAAGGTGAACTTCAAGATCCGCCACAACATCG
AGGACGGCAGCGTGCAGCTCGCCGACCACTACCAGCAGAACACCCCCATCGGCGACGGCCCCGTGCTGCT
GCCCGACAACCACTACCTGAGCACCCAGTCCGCCCTGAGCAAAGACCCCAACGAGAAGCGCGATCACATG
GTCCTGCTGGAGTTCGTGACCGCCGCCGGGATCACTCTCGGCATGGACGAGCTGTACAAGATGAAGAATC
AAGCGCATCCGATTATTGTCGTCAAACGACGCAAAGCCAAAAGCCACGGGGCAGCACATGGATCGTGGAA
GATTGCTTATGCCGACTTTATGACTGCGATGATGGCCTTTTTTCTGGTGATGTGGCTGATCTCCATCTCC
AGCCCAAAAGAGCTGATTCAGATTGCGGAGTACTTCCGGACTCCACTGGCGACTGCGGTTACGGGCGGCG
ATCGCATTTCTAATAGTGAAAGCCCAATTCCCGGCGGTGGTGATGATTACACCCAAAGCCAGGGGGAAGT
GAATAAGCAGCCGAACATCGAAGAGCTGAAAAAACGCATGGAGCAAAGTCGATTGCGGAAATTGCGGGGT
GATCTCGACCAGTTGATAGAGTCCGATCCGAAACTGCGGGCGTTACGTCCCCATCTCAAAATCGATCTGG
TCCAGGAAGGTCTACGTATTCAGATCATCGATAGCCAGAATCGCCCGATGTTTAGAACCGGCAGTGCCGA
TGTCGAACCCTATATGCGCGACATTCTGCGCGCCATTGCGCCTGTACTGAACGGTATTCCCAACCGTATT
AGCCTTTCAGGTCATACCGATGATTTCCCCTACGCCAGCGGTGAGAAAGGATATAGCAACTGGGAGCTTT
CTGCCGATCGGGCCAATGCATCCCGCCGCGAACTGATGGTCGGAGGGTTGGATAGCGGCAAAGTGTTACG
TGTCGTCGGCATGGCGGCAACGATGCGCTTAAGCGATCGCGGACCTGATGATGCCGTCAACCGTCGCATC
AGCCTGCTGGTACTGAACAAACAAGCCGAACAGGCCATTTTGCATGAAAACGCCGAAAGCCAGAATGAGC
CAGTAAGCGCCCTGGAAAAACCTGAGGTTGCACCACAGGTCAGTGTTCCCACAATGCCATCAGCCGAACC
GAGGTGAGGGGATCCTCTAGGTCGACCTGCAGGCATGCAAGCTTGGCTGTTTTGGCGGATGAGAGAAGAT
TTTCAGCCTGATACAGATTAAATCAGAACGCAGAAGCGGTCTGATAAAACAGAATTTGCCTGGCGGCAGT
AGCGCGGTGGTCCCACCTGACCCCATGCCGAACTCAGAAGTGAAACGCCGTAGCGCCGATGGTAGTGTGG
GGTCTCCCCATGCGAGAGTAGGGAACTGCCAGGCATCAAATAAAACGAAAGGCTCAGTCGAAAGACTGGG
CCTTTCGTTTTATCTGTTGTTTGTCGGTGAACGCTCTCCTGAGTAGGACAAATCCGCCGGGAGCGGATTT
GAACGTTGCGAAGCAACGGCCCGGAGGGTGGCGGGCAGGACGCCCGCCATAAACTGCCAGGCATCAAATT
AAGCAGAAGGCCATCCTGACGGATGGCCTTTTTGCGTTTCTACAAACTCTTTTGTTTATTTTTCTAAATA
CATTCAAATATGTATCCGCTCATGAGACAATAACCCTGATAAATGCTTCAATAATATTGAAAAAGGAAGA
GTATGAGTATTCAACATTTCCGTGTCGCCCTTATTCCCTTTTTTGCGGCATTTTGCCTTCCTGTTTTTGC
TCACCCAGAAACGCTGGTGAAAGTAAAAGATGCTGAAGATCAGTTGGGTGCAGCAAACTATTAACTGGCG
AACTACTTACTCTAGCTTCCCGGCAACAATTAATAGACTGGATGGAGGCGGATAAAGTTGCAGGACCACT
TCTGCGCTCGGCCCTTCCGGCTGGCTGGTTTATTGCTGATAAATCTGGAGCCGGTGAGCGTGGGTCTCGC
GGTATCATTGCAGCACTGGGGCCAGATGGTAAGCCCTCCCGTATCGTAGTTATCTACACGACGGGGAGTC
AGGCAACTATGGATGAACGAAATAGACAGATCGCTGAGATAGGTGCCTCACTGATTAAGCATTGGTAACT
GTCAGACCAAGTTTACTCATATATACTTTAGATTGATT
[125 nt withheld, positions 3889-4013]
C
[141 nt withheld, positions 4015-4155]
CCTTTGACGTTGGAGTCCACGTTCTTT
[37 nt withheld, positions 4183-4219]
ACCCTATCTCGGGCTATTCTTTTGATTTATAAGGGATTTTGCCGATTTCGGCCTATTGGTTAAAAAATGA
GCTGATTTAACAAAAATTTAACGCGAATTTTAACAAAATATTAACGTTTACAATTTAAAAGGATCTAGGT
GAAGATCCTTTTTGATAATCTCATGACCAAAATCCCTTAACGTGAGTTTTCGTTCCACTGAGCGTCAGAC
CCCGTAGAAAAGATCAAAGGATCTTCTTGAGATCCTTTTTTTCTGCGCGTAATCTGCTGCTTGCAAACAA
AAAAACCACCGCTACCAGCGGTGGTTTGTTTGCCGGATCAAGAGCTACCAACTCTTTTTCCGAAGGTAAC
TGGCTTCAGCAGAGCGCAGATACCAAATACTGTCCTTCTAGTGTAGCCGTAGTTAGGCCACCACTTCAAG
AACTCTGTAGCACCGCCTACATACCTCGCTCTGCTAATCCTGTTACCAGTCAGGCATTTGAGAAGCACAC
GGTCACACTGCTTCCGGTAGTCAATAAACCGGTAAACCAGCAATAGACATAAGCGGCTATTTAACGACCC
TGCCCTGAACCGACGACCGGGTCGAATTTGCTTTCGAATTTCTGCCATTCATCCGCTTATTATCACTTAT
TCAGGCGTAGCAACCAGGCGTTTAAGGGCACCAATAACTGCCTTAAAAAAATTACGCCCCGCCCTGCCAC
TCATCGCAGTACTGTTGTAATTCATTAAGCATTCTGCCGACATGGAAGCCATCACAAACGGCATGATGAA
CCTGAATCGCCAGCGGCATCAGCACCTTGTCGCCTTGCGTATAATATTTGCCCATGGTGAAAACGGGGGC
GAAGAAGTTGTCCATATTGGCCACGTTTAAATCAAAACTGGTGAAACTCACCCAGGGATTGGCTGAGACG
AAAAACATATTCTCAATAAACCCTTTAGGGAAATAGGCCAGGTTTTCACCGTAACACGCCACATCTTGCG
AATATATGTGTAGAAACTGCCGGAAATCGTCGTGGTATTCACTCCAGAGCGATGAAAACGTTTCAGTTTG
CTCATGGAAAACGGTGTAACAAGGGTGAACACTATCCCATATCACCAGCTCACCGTCTTTCATTGCCATA
CGGAATTCCGGATGAGCATTCATCAGGCGGGCAAGAATGTGAATAAAGGCCGGATAAAACTTGTGCTTAT
TTTTCTTTACGGTCTTTAAAAAGGCCGTAATATCCAGCTGAACGGTCTGGTTATAGGTACATTGAGCAAC
TGACTGAAATGCCTCAAAATGTTCTTTACGATGCCATTGGGATATATCAACGGTGGTATATCCAGTGATT
TTTTTCTCCATTTTAGCTTCCTTAGCTCCTGAAAATCTCGATAACTCAAAAAATACGCCCGGTAGTGATC
TTATTTCATTATGGTGAAAGTTGGAACCTCTTACGTGCCGATCAACGTCTCATTTTCGCCAAAAGTTGGC
CCAGGGCTTCCCGGTATCAACAGGGACACCAGGATTTATTTATTCTGCGAAGTGATCTTCCGTCACAGGT
ATTTATTCGGCGCAAAGTGCGTCGGGTGATGCTGCCAACTTACTGATTTAGTGTATGATGGTGTTTTTGA
GGTGCTCCAGTGGCTTCTGTTTCTATCAGCTGTCCCTCCTGTTCAGCTACTGACGGGGTGGTGCGTAACG
GCAAAAGCACCGCCGGACATCAGCGCTAGCGGAGTGTATACTGGCTTACTATGTTGGCACTGATGAGGGT
GTCAGTGAAGTGCTTCATGTGGCAGGAGAAAAAAGGCTGCACCGGTGCGTCAGCAGAATATGTGATACAG
GATATATTCCGCTTCCTCGCTCACTGACTCGCTACGCTCGGTCGTTCGACTGCGGCGAGCGGAAATGGCT
TACGAACGGGGCGGAGATTTCCTGGAAGATGCCAGGAAGATACTTAACAGGGAAGTGAGAGGGCCGCGGC
AAAGCCGTTTTTCCATAGGCTCCGCCCCCCTGACAAGCATCACGAAATCTGACGCTCAAATCAGTGGTGG
CGAAACCCGACAGGACTATAAAGATACCAGGCGTTTCCCCCTGGCGGCTCCCTCGTGCGCTCTCCTGTTC
CTGCCTTTCGGTTTACCGGTGTCATTCCGCTGTTATGGCCGCGTTTGTCTCATTCCACGCCTGACACTCA
GTTCCGGGTAGGCAGTTCGCTCCAAGCTGGACTGTATGCACGAACCCCCCGTTCAGTCCGACCGCTGCGC
CTTATCCGGTAACTATCGTCTTGAGTCCAACCCGGAAAGACATGCAAAAGCACCACTGGCAGCAGCCACT
GGTAATTGATTTAGAGGAGTTAGTCTTGAAGTCATGCGCCGGTTAAGGCTAAACTGAAAGGACAAGTTTT
GGTGACTGCGCTCCTCCAAGCCAGTTACCTCGGTTCAAAGAGTTGGTAGCTCAGAGAACCTTCGAAAAAC
CGCCCTGCAAGGCGGTTTTTTCGTTTTCAGAGCAAGAGATTACGCGCAGACCAAAACGATCTCAAGAAGA
TCATCTTATTAATCAGATAAAATATTTCTAGGCTCATGAGCCCGAAGTGGCGAGCCCGATCTTCCCCATC
GGTGATGTCGGCGATATAGGCGCCAGCAACCGCACCTGTGGCGCCGGTGATGCCGGCCACGATGCGTCCG
GCGTAGAGGATCTGCTCATGTTTGACAGCTTATCATCGATGCATAATGTGCCTGTCAAATGGACGAAGCA
GGGATTCTGCAAACCCTATGCTACTCCGTCAAGCCGTCAATTGTCTGATTCGTTACCAATTATGACAACT
TGACGGCTACATCATTCACTTTTTCTTCACAACCGGCACGGAACTCGCTCGGGCTGGCCCCGGTGCATTT
TTTAAATACCCGCGAGAAATAGAGTTGATCGTCAAAACCAACATTGCGACCGACGGTGGCGATAGGCATC
CGGGTGGTGCTCAAAAGCAGCTTCGCCTGGCTGATACGTTGGTCCTCGCGCCAGCTTAAGACGCTAATCC
CTAACTGCTGGCGGAAAAGATGTGACAGACGCGACGGCGACAAGCAAACATGCTGTGCGACGCTGGCGAT
ATCAAAATTGCTGTCTGCCAGGTGATCGCTGATGTACTGACAAGCCTCGCGTACCCGATTATCCATCGGT
GGATGGAGCGACTCGTTAATCGCTTCCATGCGCCGCAGTAACAATTGCTCAAGCAGATTTATCGCCAGCA
GCTCCGAATAGCGCCCTTCCCCTTGCCCGGCGTTAATGATTTGCCCAAACAGGTCGCTGAAATGCGGCTG
GTGCGCTTCATCCGGGCGAAAGAACCCCGTATTGGCAAATATTGACGGCCAGTTAAGCCATTCATGCCAG
TAGGCGCGCGGACGAAAGTAAACCCACTGGTGATACCATTCGCGAGCCTCCGGATGACGACCGTAGTGAT
GAATCTCTCCTGGCGGGAACAGCAAAATATCACCCGGTCGGCAAACAAATTCTCGTCCCTGATTTTTCAC
CACCCCCTGACCGCGAATGGTGAGATTGAGAATATAACCTTTCATTCCCAGCGGTCGGTCGATAAAAAAA
TCGAGATAACCGTTGGCCTCAATCGGCGTTAAACCCGCCACCAGATGGGCATTAAACGAGTATCCCGGCA
GCAGGGGATCATTTTGCGCTTCAGCCATACTTTTCATACTCCCGCC
Features (pLannotate 1.2.2; 22 found; start..end, strand, type, name):
      9..293     +  promoter       araBAD promoter: araBAD; promoter of the L-arabinose operon of E. coli; the araC regulatory gene is transcribed in the opposite direction (Guzman et al., 1995)
    314..333     +  misc_feature   MCS (fragment): pUC18/19 multiple cloning site
    349..1230    +  CDS            motA: MOTA_ECOLI - Also known as flaJ. Experimental evidence at protein level: Swiss-Prot protein existence level 1. MotA and MotB comprise the stator element of the flagellar motor complex. Required for rotation of the flagellar motor. Probable transmembrane proton channel. Overexpression of MotA, with or without MotB, restores motility in a pdeH disruption, (a c-di-GMP phosphodiesterase) suggesting there is an interaction (direct or indirect) between the c-di-GMP-binding flagellar brake protein YcgR and the flagellar stator. From Escherichia coli (strain K12).
   1234..1950    +  CDS            EGFP: EGFP is a basic (constitutively fluorescent) green fluorescent protein published in 1996, derived from Aequorea victoria. It is reported to be a rapidly-maturing weak dimer with moderate acid sensitivity.
   1951..2874    +  CDS            motB: MOTB_ECOLI - Experimental evidence at protein level: Swiss-Prot protein existence level 1. MotA and MotB comprise the stator element of the flagellar motor complex. Required for the rotation of the flagellar motor. Probably a linker that fastens the torque-generating machinery to the cell wall. Overexpression of this protein with MotA improves motility in a pdeH disruption, (a c-di-GMP phosphodiesterase) suggesting there is an interaction (direct or indirect) between the c-di-GMP-binding flagellar brake protein YcgR and the flagellar stator. From Escherichia coli (strain K12).
   2878..2914    +  misc_feature   MCS (fragment): pUC18/19 multiple cloning site
   2998..3113    +  ncRNA          5S rRNA: Accession: RF00001 - 5S ribosomal RNA
   3117..3203    +  terminator     rrnB T1 terminator: Escherichia coli rrnB; transcription terminator T1 from the E. coli rrnB gene
   3295..3322    +  terminator     rrnB T2 terminator: transcription terminator T2 from the E. coli rrnB gene
   3341..3432    +  promoter       AmpR promoter: bla
   3433..3552    +  CDS            AmpR (fragment): β-lactamase; bla; confers resistance to ampicillin, carbenicillin, and related antibiotics
   3553..3847    +  CDS            bla(M) (fragment): β-lactamase lacking the signal sequence; bla(M); allows cytosolic expression of β-lactamase
   3890..4270    +  rep_origin     M13 ori (sequence partly withheld): M13 bacteriophage origin of replication; arrow indicates direction of (+) strand synthesis
   4456..4689    +  rep_origin     ori (fragment): high-copy-number ColE1/pMB1/pBR322/pUC origin of replication
   4901..5560    -  CDS            CmR: chloramphenicol acetyltransferase; cat; confers resistance to chloramphenicol
   5561..5663    -  promoter       cat promoter: promoter of the E. coli cat gene encoding chloramphenicol acetyltransferase
   5784..5927    +  mobile_element IS1 (fragment): prokaryotic transposable element IS1
   6046..6101    -  rep_origin     RSF ori (fragment): Plasmids containing the RSF 1030 origin of replication can be propagated in E. coli cells that contain additional plasmids with compatible origins.
   6189..6734    -  rep_origin     p15A ori: Plasmids containing the medium-copy-number p15A origin of replication can be propagated in E. coli cells that contain a second plasmid with the ColE1 origin.
   6771..6891    -  CDS            TcR (fragment): tetracycline efflux protein; tet; confers resistance to tetracycline
   6901..6919    +  promoter       tet promoter (fragment): E. coli promoter for tetracycline efflux protein gene
   7009..7887    -  CDS            araC: L-arabinose regulatory protein; araC
