[The description below was written by a language model from this plasmid's Addgene catalogue record and pLannotate feature annotations shown in this document.]
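Description:
pMH-02 is a bacterial expression plasmid built on the pBAD33 backbone for arabinose-controlled production of the two *E. coli* flagellar stator proteins, MotA and an eGFP-tagged MotB. The sequenced record is about 7.9 kb. Replication relies on the medium-copy p15A origin, which is compatible with ColE1-type plasmids, and selection is by chloramphenicol through a cat gene driven by its own promoter. The annotation also picks up backbone remnants typical of pBAD33: truncated β-lactamase and tetracycline-resistance fragments, partial ColE1 and RSF origin matches, an IS1 fragment, and an M13 phage origin. None of the resistance fragments is expected to be functional, and chloramphenicol is the only listed marker.

The payload sits downstream of the araBAD promoter, with the divergently transcribed araC regulator on the same plasmid, so transcription is repressed without L-arabinose and induced in its presence. The motA coding sequence comes first and is followed almost immediately by EGFP, which directly abuts motB, consistent with the catalogue entry of an N-terminal eGFP fusion to MotB. The two genes are therefore expressed as a single operon-like transcript, flanked by pUC-type polylinker fragments and terminated by the rrnB T1 and T2 terminators. MotA and MotB together form the proton-conducting, torque-generating stator units anchored to the cell wall. The plasmid was deposited in a custom RP437-derived strain, whose genotype the record does not describe. According to the associated publication title, the construct was used to assess how fluorescent protein fusions affect the function of the bacterial flagellar motor, while also allowing stators to be seen by fluorescence.
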