Addgene plasmid #158432: pMH-02
Purpose: pBAD33 vector encoding MotA, eGFP-MotB
Depositing lab: Francesco Pedaci. Depositing organization: CNRS UMR 5048, INSERM U1054, Centre de Biochimie Structurale. Publication: Impact of fluorescent protein fusions on the bacterial flagellar motor. Heo M, Nord AL, Chamousset D, van Rijn E, Beaumont HJE, Pedaci F. Sci Rep. 2017 Oct 3;7(1):12583. doi: 10.1038/s41598-017-11241-w. PubMed 28974721.
Backbone
  Vector backbone: pBAD33
  Vector type: Bacterial Expression
Growth in bacteria
  Bacterial resistance: Chloramphenicol, 25 μg/mL
  Growth temperature: 30°C
  Growth strain: JPA605 (parent strain RP437)
  Growth instructions: Plasmid was deposited to Addgene in a custom bacterial strain, JPA605 (parent strain RP437). However, the plasmid may easily be stored and expressed in DH5alpha.
  Copy number: Unknown
Gene/Insert 1
  Gene/Insert name: MotA
  Species: E. coli
  Insert size (bp): 888
Gene/Insert 2
  Gene/Insert name: MotB
  Species: E. coli
  Insert size (bp): 927
  Tag / fusion protein: eGFP (N terminal on insert)
Terms and licenses: Academic/Nonprofit Terms; Industry Terms: Not Available to Industry
How to cite: pMH-02 was a gift from Francesco Pedaci (Addgene plasmid # 158432 ; http://n2t.net/addgene:158432 ; RRID:Addgene_158432)
